Addgene plasmid #104031: pEB2-2ndVal Kat9-5
Purpose: Plasmid encoding 2ndVal Katushka9-5
Depositing lab: Philippe Cluzel. Depositing organization: Harvard University. Publication: Systematic characterization of maturation time of fluorescent proteins in living cells. Balleza E, Kim JM, Cluzel P. Nat Methods. 2018 Jan;15(1):47-51. doi: 10.1038/nmeth.4509. Epub 2017 Nov 20. PubMed 29320486.
Backbone
  Vector backbone: pEB2
  Backbone size w/o insert (bp): 3224
  Total vector size (bp): 3923
  Modifications to backbone: See "Notes On Plasmids In This Collection"
  Vector type: Bacterial Expression ; Low copy
Growth in bacteria
  Bacterial resistance: Kanamycin, 50 μg/mL
  Growth temperature: 37°C
  Growth strain: MG1655
  Copy number: Low Copy
Gene/Insert
  Gene/Insert name: 2ndVal Katushka9-5
  Species: Synthetic
  Insert size (bp): 699
  Mutation: Katushka9-5 with valine inserted in 2nd position
  Promoter: proC
  Cloning method: Gibson Cloning
  Sequencing primers: 5′ GCGTATCACGAGGCCCTTTC; 3′ AAAGGGAAAACTGTCCATATGCAC
Terms and licenses: Academic/Nonprofit Terms; Industry Terms: Not Available to Industry
Depositor comments: This is a version of Katushka9-5 with a valine inserted in the second position. Please see "Notes On Plasmids In This Collection" document for further details and references.
How to cite: pEB2-2ndVal Kat9-5 was a gift from Philippe Cluzel (Addgene plasmid # 104031 ; http://n2t.net/addgene:104031 ; RRID:Addgene_104031)
