[The description below was written by a language model from this plasmid's Addgene catalogue record and pLannotate feature annotations shown in this document.]
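Description:
pEB2-2ndVal Kat9-5 is a low-copy bacterial expression plasmid built on the pEB2 backbone, designed to produce a red fluorescent protein constitutively in Escherichia coli. It replicates from the pSC101 origin, which depends on the plasmid-encoded Rep101 (RepA) initiator protein and keeps copy number low, and it is selected with kanamycin through the neo/nptII aminoglycoside phosphotransferase gene. A lambda t0 terminator lies downstream of the resistance gene. A short annotated tnpA fragment adjacent to the marker most likely represents residual Tn5-derived sequence carried along with the kanamycin cassette rather than a functional transposase. The catalogue lists a total size of 3,923 bp, while the sequenced record is 3,932 nt, a minor discrepancy.

The payload is a synthetic coding sequence of about 700 bp for Katushka9-5, a far-red/red, constitutively fluorescent protein derived from Entacmaea quadricolor and described as a rapidly maturing dimer. In this version a valine codon has been inserted at the second position of the open reading frame. According to the catalogue, expression is driven by the proC promoter, a constitutive E. coli promoter. This element is not called out in the feature table but would sit upstream of the coding sequence. Transcription ends at an rrnB T1 terminator that follows a small remnant of a pUC-type multiple cloning site. The insert was assembled by Gibson cloning.

The plasmid belongs to a collection used to compare maturation times of fluorescent proteins in living bacterial cells, where a shared low-copy backbone and promoter allow different proteins to be measured under equivalent expression conditions. The record refers to an accompanying collection note for details of the backbone modifications.
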