Features (pLannotate 1.2.2; 8 found; start..end, strand, type, name):
    293..982     +  CDS            Katushka-9-5: Katushka-9-5 is a basic (constitutively fluorescent) red fluorescent protein published in 2010, derived from Entacmaea quadricolor. It is reported to be a rapidly-maturing dimer.
    993..1012    +  misc_feature   MCS (fragment): pUC18/19 multiple cloning site
   1023..1069    +  terminator     rrnB T1 terminator: transcription terminator T1 from the E. coli rrnB gene
   1242..2192    -  CDS            Rep101: RepA protein needed for replication with the pSC101 origin; rep101
   2240..2462    -  rep_origin     pSC101 ori: low-copy replication origin that requires the Rep101 protein
   2968..3002    -  terminator     lambda t0 terminator: minimal transcription terminator from phage lambda (Scholtissek and Grosse, 1987)
   3046..3837    -  CDS            neo: KKA2_KLEPN - Also known as kan, nptII. Experimental evidence at protein level: Swiss-Prot protein existence level 1. Resistance to kanamycin, neomycin, paromomycin, ribostamycin, butirosin and gentamicin B. From Klebsiella pneumoniae.
   3869..56      -  CDS            tnpA (fragment) (across the origin): TN5P_ECOLX - Also known as tnp. Experimental evidence at protein level: Swiss-Prot protein existence level 1. Mediates transposition of transposon Tn5 by a 'cut and paste' mechanism. First, the monomeric transposase binds the 19 bp inverted DNA repeats flanking the transposon. Then, dimerization of the DNA- bound transposase creates a synaptic DNA complex. After nicking of the first DNA strand, excision of the transposon proceeds through a series of intermediates. The transposase then mediates the insertion of the transposon at a new site by strand transfer. The activity of the wild- type tran
>Addgene plasmid #104031 | pEB2-2ndVal Kat9-5 | addgene full sequence | sequence record 200540 | Addgene NGS Result
GCTTCCCAACCTTACCAGAGGGCGCCCCAGCTGGCAATTCCGACGTCTAAGAAACCATTATTATCATGAC
ATTAACCTATAAAAATAGGCGTATCACGAGGCCCTTTCGTCTTCACCACAGCTAACACCACGTCGTCCCT
ATCTGCTGCCCTAGGTCTATGAGTGGTTGCTGGATAACTTTACGGGCATGCATAAGGCTCGTATGATATA
TTCAGGGAGACCACAACGGTTTCCCTCTACAAATAATTTTGTTTAACTTTTCTAGATTTAAGAAGGAGAT
ATACATATGGTGTCTGAGCTGATTAGCGAGAACATGCACATGAAGCTGTACATGGAGGGCACCGTGAACG
ACCACCACTTCAAGTGCACATCCGAGGGCGAAGGCAAGCCCTACGAGGGCACCCAGACCATGAAGATCAA
GGTGGTCGAGGGCGGCCCTTTACCCTTCGCCTTCGACATCCTGGCTACCAGCTTCATGTACGGCAGCAAG
ACCTTCATCAACCACACCCAGGGCATCCCCGACTTCTTTAAGCAGTCCTTCCCTGAGGGCTTCACATGGG
AGAGAATCACCACATACGAAGACGGGGGCGTGCTGACCGCTACCCAGGACACCAGCCTGCAGAACGGCTG
CCTGATCTACAACGTCAAGATCAACGGGGTGAACTTCCCATCCAACGGCCCTGTGATGCAGAAGAAAACA
CTGGGCTGGGAGGCCAGCACCGAGATGCTGTACCCCGCTGACAGCGGCCTGAGGGGCCACAGCCAGATGG
CCCTGAAGTTAGTGGGCGGGGGCTACCTGCACTGCAGCTTGAAGACCACATACAGATCCAAGAAACCCGC
TAAGAACTTGAAGATGCCCGGCTTCTACTTCGTGGACAGGAAACTGGAAAGAATCAAGGAGGCCGACAAA
GAGACCTACGTCGAGCAGCACGAGATGGCTGTGGCCAGGTACTGCGACCTGCCTAGCAAACTGGGGCACA
GCTAAATGTCCAGACCTGCAGGCATGCAAGCTCTAGAGGCATCAAATAAAACGAAAGGCTCAGTCGAAAG
ACTGGGCCTTTCGTTTTATCTGTTGAAATGCACCAAAAACTCGTAAAAGCTCTGATGTATCTATCTTTTT
TACACCGTTTTCATCTGTGCATATGGACAGTTTTCCCTTTGATATCTAACGGTGAACAGTTGTTCTACTT
TTGTTTGTTAGTCTTGATGCTTCACTGATAGATACAAGAGCCATAAGAACCTCAGATCCTTCCGTATTTA
GCCAGTATGTTCTCTAGTGTGGTTCGTTGTTTTTGCGTGAGCCATGAGAACGAACCATTGAGATCATGCT
TACTTTGCATGTCACTCAAAAATTTTGCCTCAAAACTGGTGAGCTGAATTTTTGCAGTTAAAGCATCGTG
TAGTGTTTTTCTTAGTCCGTTACGTAGGTAGGAATCTGATGTAATGGTTGTTGGTATTTTGTCACCATTC
ATTTTTATCTGGTTGTTCTCAAGTTCGGTTACGAGATCCATTTGTCTATCTAGTTCAACTTGGAAAATCA
ACGTATCAGTCGGGCGGCCTCGCTTATCAACCACCAATTTCATATTGCTGTAAGTGTTTAAATCTTTACT
TATTGGTTTCAAAACCCATTGGTTAAGCCTTTTAAACTCATGGTAGTTATTTTCAAGCATTAACATGAAC
TTAAATTCATCAAGGCTAATCTCTATATTTGCCTTGTGAGTTTTCTTTTGTGTTAGTTCTTTTAATAACC
ACTCATAAATCCTCATAGAGTATTTGTTTTCAAAAGACTTAACATGTTCCAGATTATATTTTATGAATTT
TTTTAACTGGAAAAGATAAGGCAATATCTCTTCACTAAAAACTAATTCTAATTTTTCGCTTGAGAACTTG
GCATAGTTTGTCCACTGGAAAATCTCAAAGCCTTTAACCAAAGGATTCCTGATTTCCACAGTTCTCGTCA
TCAGCTCTCTGGTTGCTTTAGCTAATACACCATAAGCATTTTCCCTACTGATGTTCATCATCTGAGCGTA
TTGGTTATAAGTGAACGATACCGTCCGTTCTTTCCTTGTAGGGTTTTCAATCGTGGGGTTGAGTAGTGCC
ACACAGCATAAAATTAGCTTGGTTTCATGCTCCGTTAAGTCATAGCGACTAATCGCTAGTTCATTTGCTT
TGAAAACAACTAATTCAGACATACATCTCAATTGGTCTAGGTGATTTTAATCACTATACCAATTGAGATG
GGCTAGTCAATGATAATTACTAGTCCTTTTCCTTTGAGTTGTGGGTATCTGTAAATTCTGCTAGACCTTT
GCTGGAAAACTTGTAAATTCTGCTAGACCCTCTGTAAATTCCGCTAGACCTTTGTGTGTTTTTTTTGTTT
ATATTCAAGTGGTTATAATTTATAGAATAAAGAAAGAATAAAAAAAGATAAAAAGAATAGATCCCAGCCC
TGTGTATAACTCACTACTTTAGTCAGTTCCGCAGTATTACAAAAGGATGTCGCAAACGCTGTTTGCTCCT
CTACAAAACAGACCTTAAAACCCTAAAGGCTTAAGTAGCACCCTCGCAAGCTCGGGCAAATCGCTGAATA
TTCCTTTTGTCTCCGACCATCAGGCACCTGAGTCGCTGTCTTTTTCGTGACATTCAGTTCGCTGCGCTCA
CGGCTCTGGCAGTGAATGGGGGTAAATGGCACTACAGGCGCCTTTTATGGATTCATGCAAGGAAACTACC
CATAATACAAGAAAAGCCCGTCACGGGCTTCTCAGGGCGTTTTATGGCGGGTCTGCTATGTGGTGCTATC
TGACTTTTTGCTGTTCAGCAGTTCCTGCCCTCTGATTTTCCAGTCTGACCACTTCGGATTATCCCGTGAC
AGGTCATTCAGACTGGCTAATGCACCCAGTAAGGCAGCGGTATCATCAACAGGCTTACCCGTCTTACTGT
CAACCAGACCCGCCAGGATTCTCATGCATAAAAAACGCCCGGCGGCAACCGAGCGTTCTGAATTAATTAA
TCATCGCGACTGCAGAGATCCCAGAGTCCTTATTAGAAGAACTCGTCAAGAAGGCGATAGAAGGCGATGC
GCTGCGAATCGGGAGCGGCGATACCGTAAAGCACGAGGAAGCGGTCAGCCCATTCGCCGCCAAGCTCTTC
AGCAATATCACGGGTAGCCAACGCTATGTCCTGATAGCGGTCCGCCACACCCAGCCGGCCACAGTCGATG
AATCCAGAAAAGCGGCCATTTTCCACCATGATATTCGGCAAGCAGGCATCGCCATGGGTCACGACGAGAT
CCTCGCCGTCGGGCATGCGCGCCTTGAGCCTGGCGAACAGTTCGGCTGGCGCGAGCCCCTGATGCTCTTC
GTCCAGATCATCCTGATCGACAAGACCGGCTTCCATCCGAGTACGTGCTCGCTCGATGCGATGTTTCGCT
TGGTGGTCGAATGGGCAGGTAGCCGGATCAAGCGTATGCAGCCGCCGCATTGCATCAGCCATGATGGATA
CTTTCTCGGCAGGAGCAAGGTGAGATGACAGGAGATCCTGCCCCGGCACTTCGCCCAATAGCAGCCAGTC
CCTTCCCGCTTCAGTGACAACGTCGAGCACAGCTGCGCAAGGAACGCCCGTCGTGGCCAGCCACGATAGC
CGCGCTGCCTCGTCCTGCAGTTCATTCAGGGCACCGGACAGGTCGGTCTTGACAAAAAGAACCGGGCGCC
CCTGCGCTGACAGCCGGAACACGGCGGCATCAGAGCAGCCGATTGTCTGTTGTGCCCAGTCATAGCCGAA
TAGCCTCTCCACCCAAGCGGCCGGAGAACCTGCGTGCAATCCATCTTGTTCAATCATGCGAAACGATCCT
CATCCTGTCTCTTGATCAGATCTTGATCCCCTGCGCCATCAGATCCTTGGCGGCAAGAAAGCCATCCAGT
TTACTTTGCAGG
